Addgene plasmid #66217: ADRA2B-Tango
Purpose: Expression of G protein-coupled receptors for PRESTO-Tango: parallel receptorome expression and screening via transcriptional output, with transcriptional activation following arrestin translocation
Depositing lab: Bryan Roth. Depositing organization: University of North Carolina at Chapel Hill. Publication: PRESTO-Tango as an open-source resource for interrogation of the druggable human GPCRome. Kroeze WK, Sassano MF, Huang XP, Lansu K, McCorvy JD, Giguere PM, Sciaky N, Roth BL. Nat Struct Mol Biol. 2015 May;22(5):362-9. doi: 10.1038/nsmb.3014. Epub 2015 Apr 20. PubMed 25895059.
Backbone
  Vector backbone: empty Tango
  Backbone size w/o insert (bp): 6632
  Vector type: Mammalian Expression
  Selectable markers: Neomycin (select with G418)
Growth in bacteria
  Bacterial resistance: Ampicillin, 100 μg/mL
  Growth temperature: 37°C
  Growth strain: DH5alpha
  Copy number: High Copy
Gene/Insert
  Gene/Insert name: ADRA2B
  Species: H. sapiens (human)
  Insert size (bp): 1350
  Entrez Gene: ADRA2B (a.k.a. ADRA2L1, ADRA2RL1, ADRARL1, ALPHA2BAR, FAME2, alpha-2BAR)
  Promoter: CMV
  Tag / fusion protein: FLAG (N terminal on backbone)
  Cloning method: Restriction Enzyme; 5′ cloning site NotI (not destroyed); 3′ cloning site XhoI (unknown if destroyed)
  Sequencing primers: 5′ CMV-F; 3′ Tet-R
Terms and licenses: Academic/Nonprofit Terms; Industry Terms: Not Available to Industry
Depositor comments: Please note: Most of the PRESTO-Tango vectors do not contain the XhoI cut site downstream of the tTA sequence and instead carry an XbaI site. If you need to perform an XhoI digest we recommend sequencing with a forward primer at the C-terminus of tTA to determine which of the two sites is present. Suggested primer: 5-gagctccacttagacggcgagg-3. Original backbone was pcDNA3.1(+). These plasmids were generated as part of the Illuminating the Druggable Genome (IDG) program sponsored by the NIH Common Fund. The goal of this program is to identify, gather, and distribute information and resources for proteins that currently are not well-studied yet belong to commonly drug-targeted protein families: protein kinases, non-olfactory G-protein coupled receptors (GPCRs), and ion channels. The IDG program is designed to develop fundamental research tools for understudied proteins, elucidate their function, and disseminate the IDG-related resources and data to the greater scientific community.
How to cite: ADRA2B-Tango was a gift from Bryan Roth (Addgene plasmid # 66217 ; http://n2t.net/addgene:66217 ; RRID:Addgene_66217)
