[The description below was written by a language model from this plasmid's Addgene catalogue record.]
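Description:
ADRA2B-Tango is a mammalian expression plasmid from the PRESTO-Tango collection, a resource for screening the human GPCR repertoire in parallel through a transcriptional readout of arrestin recruitment. It is built on the "empty Tango" backbone, which the record says derives from pcDNA3.1(+). It is maintained in E. coli as a high-copy plasmid under ampicillin selection, and it carries a neomycin resistance marker so that transfected mammalian cells can be selected with G418. No feature table accompanies the entry, so origins of replication, polyadenylation signals and other backbone elements are not itemised.

The insert is the human ADRA2B coding sequence (about 1.35 kb), which encodes the alpha-2B adrenergic receptor. It is expressed from the CMV promoter with an N-terminal FLAG tag supplied by the backbone, a tag generally useful for detecting the expressed receptor. The depositor's comments indicate that a tTA (tetracycline transactivator) sequence lies downstream of the receptor. This fits the Tango principle, in which the GPCR is fused to a transcription factor that is released after agonist-induced arrestin translocation and then drives a reporter gene. The record does not describe the linker, protease cleavage site or other modules between the receptor and tTA. The reporter and arrestin components are not stated to be on this plasmid.

The receptor was cloned with NotI at the 5′ end. The 3′ site is nominally XhoI, but the depositor notes that most plasmids in the series carry XbaI instead downstream of tTA, so the site should be confirmed by sequencing. The construct is used to measure ligand activity at ADRA2B through arrestin-dependent transcriptional activation.
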