>Addgene plasmid #66217 | ADRA2B-Tango | depositor partial sequence | sequence record 113047 | empty Tango
GACGGATCGGGAGATCTCCCGATCCCCTATGGTGCACTCTCAGTACAATCTGCTCTGATGCCGCATAGTT
AAGCCAGTATCTGCTCCCTGCTTGTGTGTTGGAGGTCGCTGAGTAGTGCGCGAGCAAAATTTAAGCTACA
ACAAGGCAAGGCTTGACCGACAATTGCATGAAGAATCTGCTTAGGGTTAGGCGTTTTGCGCTGCTTCGCG
ATGTACGGGCCAGATATACGCGTTGACATTGATTATTGACTAGTTATTAATAGTAATCAATTACGGGGTC
ATTAGTTCATAGCCCATATATGGAGTTCCGCGTTACATAACTTACGGTAAATGGCCCGCCTGGCTGACCG
CCCAACGACCCCCGCCCATTGACGTCAATAATGACGTATGTTCCCATAGTAACGCCAATAGGGACTTTCC
ATTGACGTCAATGGGTGGAGTATTTACGGTAAACTGCCCACTTGGCAGTACATCAAGTGTATCATATGCC
AAGTACGCCCCCTATTGACGTCAATGACGGTAAATGGCCCGCCTGGCATTATGCCCAGTACATGACCTTA
TGGGACTTTCCTACTTGGCAGTACATCTACGTATTAGTCATCGCTATTACCATGGTGATGCGGTTTTGGC
AGTACATCAATGGGCGTGGATAGCGGTTTGACTCACGGGGATTTCCAAGTCTCCACCCCATTGACGTCAA
TGGGAGTTTGTTTTGGCACCAAAATCAACGGGACTTTCCAAAATGTCGTAACAACTCCGCCCCATTGACG
CAAATGGGCGGTAGGCGTGTACGGTGGGAGGTCTATATAAGCAGAGCTCTCTGGCTAACTAGAGAACCCA
CTGCTTACTGGCTTATCGAAATTAATACGACTCACTATAGGGAGACCCAAGCTGGCTAGCGTTTAAACTT
AAGCTTGGTACCGAGCTCGGATCCACTAGTCCAGTGTGGTGGAATTCTGCAGATATCCAGCACAGTGGCG
GCCGCGCCACCATGAAGACGATCATCGCCCTGAGCTACATCTTCTGCCTGGTATTCGCCGACTACAAGGA
CGATGATGACGCCAGCATCGATACCGGTGGACGCACCCCACCCAGCCTGGGTCCCCAAGATGAGTCCTGC
ACCACCGCCAGCTCCTCCCTGGCCAAGGACACTTCATCGACCGGTGAGAACCTGTACTTCCAGCTAAGAT
TAGATAAAAGTAAAGTGATTAACAGCGCATTAGAGCTGCTTAATGAGGTCGGAATCGAAGGTTTAACAAC
CCGTAAACTCGCCCAGAAGCTAGGTGTAGAGCAGCCTACATTGTATTGGCATGTAAAAAATAAGCGGGCT
TTGCTCGACGCCTTAGCCATTGAGATGTTAGATAGGCACCATACTCACTTTTGCCCTTTAGAAGGGGAAA
GCTGGCAAGATTTTTTACGTAATAACGCTAAAAGTTTTAGATGTGCTTTACTAAGTCATCGCGATGGAGC
AAAAGTACATTTAGGTACACGGCCTACAGAAAAACAGTATGAAACTCTCGAAAATCAATTAGCCTTTTTA
TGCCAACAAGGTTTTTCACTAGAGAATGCATTATATGCACTCAGCGCTGTGGGGCATTTTACTTTAGGTT
GCGTATTGGAAGATCAAGAGCATCAAGTCGCTAAAGAAGAAAGGGAAACACCTACTACTGATAGTATGCC
GCCATTATTACGACAAGCTATCGAATTATTTGATCACCAAGGTGCAGAGCCAGCCTTCTTATTCGGCCTT
GAATTGATCATATGCGGATTAGAAAAACAACTTAAATGTGAAAGTGGGTCCGCGTACAGCCGCGCGCGTA
CGAAAAACAATTACGGGTCTACCATCGAGGGCCTGCTCGATCTCCCGGACGACGACGCCCCCGAAGAGGC
GGGGCTGGCGGCTCCGCGCCTGTCCTTTCTCCCCGCGGGACACACGCGCAGACTGTCGACGGCCCCCCCG
ACCGATGTCAGCCTGGGGGACGAGCTCCACTTAGACGGCGAGGACGTGGCGATGGCGCATGCCGACGCGC
TAGACGATTTCGATCTGGACATGTTGGGGGACGGGGATTCCCCGGGTCCGGGATTTACCCCCCACGACTC
CGCCCCCTACGGCGCTCTGGATATGGCCGACTTCGAGTTTGAGCAGATGTTTACCGATGCCCTTGGAATT
GACGAGTACGGTGGGTAGCTCGAGTCTAGAGGGCCCGTTTAAACCCGCTGATCAGCCTCGACTGTGCCTT
CTAGTTGCCAGCCATCTGTTGTTTGCCCCTCCCCCGTGCCTTCCTTGACCCTGGAAGGTGCCACTCCCAC
TGTCCTTTCCTAATAAAATGAGGAAATTGCATCGCATTGTCTGAGTAGGTGTCATTCTATTCTGGGGGGT
GGGGTGGGGCAGGACAGCAAGGGGGAGGATTGGGAAGACAATAGCAGGCATGCTGGGGATGCGGTGGGCT
CTATGGCTTCTGAGGCGGAAAGAACCAGCTGGGGCTCTAGGGGGTATCCCC
[124 nt withheld, positions 2502-2625]
C
[91 nt withheld, positions 2627-2717]
A
[49 nt withheld, positions 2719-2767]
CCTTTGACGTTGGAGTCCACGTTCTTT
[37 nt withheld, positions 2795-2831]
ACCCTATCTCGGTCTATTCTTTTGATTTATAAGGGATTTTGCCGATTTCGGCCTATTGGTTAAAAAATGA
GCTGATTTAACAAAAATTTAACGCGAATTAATTCTGTGGAATGTGTGTCAGTTAGGGTGTGGAAAGTCCC
CAGGCTCCCCAGCAGGCAGAAGTATGCAAAGCATGCATCTCAATTAGTCAGCAACCAGGTGTGGAAAGTC
CCCAGGCTCCCCAGCAGGCAGAAGTATGCAAAGCATGCATCTCAATTAGTCAGCAACCATAGTCCCGCCC
CTAACTCCGCCCATCCCGCCCCTAACTCCGCCCAGTTCCGCCCATTCTCCGCCCCATGGCTGACTAATTT
TTTTTATTTATGCAGAGGCCGAGGCCGCCTCTGCCTCTGAGCTATTCCAGAAGTAGTGAGGAGGCTTTTT
TGGAGGCCTAGGCTTTTGCAAAAAGCTCCCGGGAGCTTGTATATCCATTTTCGGATCTGATCAAGAGACA
GGATGAGGATCGTTTCGCATGATTGAACAAGATGGATTGCACGCAGGTTCTCCGGCCGCTTGGGTGGAGA
GGCTATTCGGCTATGACTGGGCACAACAGACAATCGGCTGCTCTGATGCCGCCGTGTTCCGGCTGTCAGC
GCAGGGGCGCCCGGTTCTTTTTGTCAAGACCGACCTGTCCGGTGCCCTGAATGAACTGCAGGACGAGGCA
GCGCGGCTATCGTGGCTGGCCACGACGGGCGTTCCTTGCGCAGCTGTGCTCGACGTTGTCACTGAAGCGG
GAAGGGACTGGCTGCTATTGGGCGAAGTGCCGGGGCAGGATCTCCTGTCATCTCACCTTGCTCCTGCCGA
GAAAGTATCCATCATGGCTGATGCAATGCGGCGGCTGCATACGCTTGATCCGGCTACCTGCCCATTCGAC
CACCAAGCGAAACATCGCATCGAGCGAGCACGTACTCGGATGGAAGCCGGTCTTGTCGATCAGGATGATC
TGGACGAAGAGCATCAGGGGCTCGCGCCAGCCGAACTGTTCGCCAGGCTCAAGGCGCGCATGCCCGACGG
CGAGGATCTCGTCGTGACCCATGGCGATGCCTGCTTGCCGAATATCATGGTGGAAAATGGCCGCTTTTCT
GGATTCATCGACTGTGGCCGGCTGGGTGTGGCGGACCGCTATCAGGACATAGCGTTGGCTACCCGTGATA
TTGCTGAAGAGCTTGGCGGCGAATGGGCTGACCGCTTCCTCGTGCTTTACGGTATCGCCGCTCCCGATTC
GCAGCGCATCGCCTTCTATCGCCTTCTTGACGAGTTCTTCTGAGCGGGACTCTGGGGTTCGAAATGACCG
ACCAAGCGACGCCCAACCTGCCATCACGAGATTTCGATTCCACCGCCGCCTTCTATGAAAGGTTGGGCTT
CGGAATCGTTTTCCGGGACGCCGGCTGGATGATCCTCCAGCGCGGGGATCTCATGCTGGAGTTCTTCGCC
CACCCCAACTTGTTTATTGCAGCTTATAATGGTTACAAATAAAGCAATAGCATCACAAATTTCACAAATA
AAGCATTTTTTTCACTGCATTCTAGTTGTGGTTTGTCCAAACTCATCAATGTATCTTATCATGTCTGTAT
ACCGTCGACCTCTAGCTAGAGCTTGGCGTAATCATGGTCATAGCTGTTTCCTGTGTGAAATTGTTATCCG
CTCACAATTCCACACAACATACGAGCCGGAAGCATAAAGTGTAAAGCCTGGGGTGCCTAATGAGTGAGCT
AACTCACATTAATTGCGTTGCGCTCACTGCCCGCTTTCCAGTCGGGAAACCTGTCGTGCCAGCTGCATTA
ATGAATCGGCCAACGCGCGGGGAGAGGCGGTTTGCGTATTGGGCGCTCTTCCGCTTCCTCGCTCACTGAC
TCGCTGCGCTCGGTCGTTCGGCTGCGGCGAGCGGTATCAGCTCACTCAAAGGCGGTAATACGGTTATCCA
CAGAATCAGGGGATAACGCAGGAAAGAACATGTGAGCAAAAGGCCAGCAAAAGGCCAGGAACCGTAAAAA
GGCCGCGTTGCTGGCGTTTTTCCATAGGCTCCGCCCCCCTGACGAGCATCACAAAAATCGACGCTCAAGT
CAGAGGTGGCGAAACCCGACAGGACTATAAAGATACCAGGCGTTTCCCCCTGGAAGCTCCCTCGTGCGCT
CTCCTGTTCCGACCCTGCCGCTTACCGGATACCTGTCCGCCTTTCTCCCTTCGGGAAGCGTGGCGCTTTC
TCATAGCTCACGCTGTAGGTATCTCAGTTCGGTGTAGGTCGTTCGCTCCAAGCTGGGCTGTGTGCACGAA
CCCCCCGTTCAGCCCGACCGCTGCGCCTTATCCGGTAACTATCGTCTTGAGTCCAACCCGGTAAGACACG
ACTTATCGCCACTGGCAGCAGCCACTGGTAACAGGATTAGCAGAGCGAGGTATGTAGGCGGTGCTACAGA
GTTCTTGAAGTGGTGGCCTAACTACGGCTACACTAGAAGAACAGTATTTGGTATCTGCGCTCTGCTGAAG
CCAGTTACCTTCGGAAAAAGAGTTGGTAGCTCTTGATCCGGCAAACAAACCACCGCTGGTAGCGGTTTTT
TTGTTTGCAAGCAGCAGATTACGCGCAGAAAAAAAGGATCTCAAGAAGATCCTTTGATCTTTTCTACGGG
GTCTGACGCTCAGTGGAACGAAAACTCACGTTAAGGGATTTTGGTCATGAGATTATCAAAAAGGATCTTC
ACCTAGATCCTTTTAAATTAAAAATGAAGTTTTAAATCAATCTAAAGTATATATGAGTAAACTTGGTCTG
ACAGTTACCAATGCTTAATCAGTGAGGCACCTATCTCAGCGATCTGTCTATTTCGTTCATCCATAGTTGC
CTGACTCCCCGTCGTGTAGATAACTACGATACGGGAGGGCTTACCATCTGGCCCCAGTGCTGCAATGATA
CCGCGAGACCCACGCTCACCGGCTCCAGATTTATCAGCAATAAACCAGCCAGCCGGAAGGGCCGAGCGCA
GAAGTGGTCCTGCAACTTTATCCGCCTCCATCCAGTCTATTAATTGTTGCCGGGAAGCTAGAGTAAGTAG
TTCGCCAGTTAATAGTTTGCGCAACGTTGTTGCCATTGCTACAGGCATCGTGGTGTCACGCTCGTCGTTT
GGTATGGCTTCATTCAGCTCCGGTTCCCAACGATCAAGGCGAGTTACATGATCCCCCATGTTGTGCAAAA
AAGCGGTTAGCTCCTTCGGTCCTCCGATCGTTGTCAGAAGTAAGTTGGCCGCAGTGTTATCACTCATGGT
TATGGCAGCACTGCATAATTCTCTTACTGTCATGCCATCCGTAAGATGCTTTTCTGTGACTGGTGAGTAC
TCAACCAAGTCATTCTGAGAATAGTGTATGCGGCGACCGAGTTGCTCTTGCCCGGCGTCAATACGGGATA
ATACCGCGCCACATAGCAGAACTTTAAAAGTGCTCATCATTGGAAAACGTTCTTCGGGGCGAAAACTCTC
AAGGATCTTACCGCTGTTGAGATCCAGTTCGATGTAACCCACTCGTGCACCCAACTGATCTTCAGCATCT
TTTACTTTCACCAGCGTTTCTGGGTGAGCAAAAACAGGAAGGCAAAATGCCGCAAAAAAGGGAATAAGGG
CGACACGGAAATGTTGAATACTCATACTCTTCCTTTTTCAATATTATTGAAGCATTTATCAGGGTTATTG
TCTCATGAGCGGATACATATTTGAATGTATTTAGAAAAATAAACAAATAGGGGTTCCGCGCACATTTCCC
CGAAAAGTGCCACCTGACGTC
