>Addgene plasmid #66217 | ADRA2B-Tango | depositor partial sequence | sequence record 113048 | ADRA2B
ATGGATCATCAGGATCCCTATTCTGTCCAGGCCACTGCGGCCATCGCTGCCGCTATCACTTTTCTCATTC
TCTTTACCATCTTCGGGAACGCGCTTGTAATTCTGGCGGTGCTCACCAGCAGGTCACTCAGGGCACCACA
AAACCTTTTTCTGGTCTCCCTCGCGGCAGCTGACATTCTCGTCGCAACCCTCATCATTCCCTTTTCACTC
GCTAATGAGTTGTTGGGATATTGGTATTTTCGCCGAACCTGGTGCGAGGTGTATCTCGCCCTGGACGTAC
TGTTTTGCACCTCTTCAATTGTCCATCTTTGTGCAATCAGCCTGGACAGATATTGGGCCGTGTCAAGGGC
TCTGGAGTATAATAGCAAGCGGACACCTAGGAGGATCAAGTGCATAATCCTTACAGTCTGGCTCATAGCG
GCAGTAATAAGCCTGCCCCCCCTTATATACAAAGGAGATCAGGGCCCTCAACCCAGAGGGCGGCCACAAT
GCAAGCTGAATCAAGAGGCTTGGTACATTTTGGCGAGCAGCATCGGAAGCTTCTTTGCCCCATGCCTGAT
CATGATTTTGGTATACCTCAGGATTTACCTGATCGCTAAGCGGTCTAATAGACGCGGGCCTCGGGCTAAG
GGAGGACCAGGCCAGGGGGAATCCAAGCAGCCTAGGCCTGATCACGGCGGCGCACTTGCCAGTGCCAAGC
TGCCCGCACTGGCCTCCGTCGCGTCAGCAAGAGAAGTCAATGGCCACAGTAAATCTACTGGTGAAAAGGA
AGAGGGCGAGACCCCTGAAGATACCGGAACCCGCGCACTGCCTCCAAGTTGGGCTGCGCTGCCAAACTCT
GGGCAGGGACAGAAGGAGGGGGTGTGCGGCGCAAGTCCCGAGGACGAGGCCGAGGAGGAGGAAGAAGAAG
AGGAGGAAGAGGAGGAATGCGAGCCTCAAGCAGTGCCTGTAAGTCCAGCCTCTGCATGCTCACCTCCTCT
TCAGCAGCCACAGGGCTCCAGAGTCCTCGCTACCCTCAGAGGGCAAGTGCTGCTCGGAAGGGGTGTCGGT
GCCATTGGAGGGCAATGGTGGCGCCGGCGGGCACAGCTGACCAGAGAAAAGCGCTTCACCTTTGTGCTCG
CCGTCGTGATCGGCGTATTCGTTCTCTGCTGGTTCCCATTTTTCTTCTCCTACTCCTTGGGCGCGATTTG
TCCTAAGCATTGCAAAGTACCACATGGGCTCTTTCAATTTTTTTTCTGGATTGGTTATTGCAATAGCTCA
CTGAATCCTGTGATTTACACCATTTTCAATCAGGATTTCCGGCGGGCCTTTAGACGCATTCTGTGCAGGC
CGTGGACCCAGACTGCATGG
