>Addgene plasmid #66217 | ADRA2B-Tango | addgene partial sequence | sequence record 117008 | CMV-F 5'-CGCAAATGGGCGGTAGGCGTG-3'
TCTCTGGCTAACTAGAGAACCCACTGCTTACTGGCTTATCGAAATTAATACGACTCACTATAGGGAGACC
CAAGCTGGCTAGCGTTTAAACTTAAGCTTGGTACCGAGCTCGGATCCACTAGTCCAGTGTGGTGGAATTC
TGCAGATATCCAGCACAGTGGCGGCCGCGCCACCATGAAGACGATCATCGCCCTGAGCTACATCTTCTGC
CTGGTATTCGCCGACTACAAGGACGATGATGACGCCAGCATCGATATGGATCATCAGGATCCCTATTCTG
TCCAGGCCACTGCGGCCATCGCTGCCGCTATCACTTTTCTCATTCTCTTTACCATCTTCGGGAACGCGCT
TGTAATTCTGGCGGTGCTCACCAGCAGGTCACTCAGGGCACCACAAAACCTTTTTCTGGTCTCCCTCGCG
GCAGCTGACATTCTCGTCGCAACCCTCATCATTCCCTTTTCACTCGCTAATGAGTTGTTGGGATATTGGT
ATTTTCGCCGAACCTGGTGCGAGGTGTATCTCGCCCTGGACGTACTGTTTTGCACCTCTTCAATTGTCCA
TCTTTGTGCAATCAGCCTGGACAGATATTGGGCCGTGTCAAGGGCTCTGGAGTATAATAGCAAGCGGACA
CCTAGGAGGATCAAGTGCATAATCCTTACAGTCTGGCTCATAGCGGCAGTAATAAGCCTGCCCCCCCTTA
TATACAAAGGAGATCAGGGCCCTCAACCCAGAGGGCGGCCACAATGCAAGCTGAATCAAGAGGCTTGGTA
CATTTTGGCGAGCAGCATCGGAAGCTTCTTTGCCCCATGCCTGATCATGATTTTGGTATACCTCAGGATT
TACCTGATCGCTAAGCGGTCTAATAGACGCGGGCCTCGGGCTAAGGGAGGACCAGGCCAGGGGGAATCCA
AGCAGCCTAGGCCTGATCACGGCGGCGCACTTGCCAGTGCCAAGCTGCCCGCACTGGCCTCCGTCGCGTC
AGCAAGAGAAGTCAATGGCCACAGTAAATCTACTGGTGAAAAGGAAGAGGGCGAGACCCCTGAAA
