>Addgene plasmid #66217 | ADRA2B-Tango | addgene partial sequence | sequence record 117673 | Tet-R 5'-GGCGAGTTTACGGGTTGTTA-3'
CTCTAATGCGCTGTTAAATCACTTTACTTTTATCTAATCTTAGCTGGAAGTACAGGTTCTCACCGGTCGA
TGAAGTGTCCTTGGCCAGGGAGGAGCTGGCGGTGGTGCAGGACTCATCTTGGGGACCCAGGCTGGGTGGG
GTGCGTCCACCGGTATCGATCCATGCAGTCTGGGTCCACGGCCTGCACAGAATGCGTCTAAAGGCCCGCC
GGAAATCCTGATTGAAAATGGTGTAAATCACAGGATTCAGTGAGCTATTGCAATAACCAATCCAGAAAAA
AAATTGAAAGAGCCCATGTGGTACTTTGCAATGCTTAGGACAAATCGCGCCCAAGGAGTAGGAGAAGAAA
AATGGGAACCAGCAGAGAACGAATACGCCGATCACGACGGCGAGCACAAAGGTGAAGCGCTTTTCTCTGG
TCAGCTGTGCCCGCCGGCGCCACCATTGCCCTCCAATGGCACCGACACCCCTTCCGAGCAGCACTTGCCC
TCTGAGGGTAGCGAGGACTCTGGAGCCCTGTGGCTGCTGAAGAGGAGGTGAGCATGCAGAGGCTGGACTT
ACAGGCACTGCTTGAGGCTCGCATTCCTCCTCTTCCTCCTCTTCTTCTTCCTCCTCCTCGGCCTCGTCCT
CGGGACTTGCGCCGCACACCCCCTCCTTCTGTCCCTGCCCAGAGTTTGGCAGCGCAGCCCAACTTGGAGG
CAGTGCGCGGGTTCCGGTATCTTCAGGGGTCTCGCCCTCTTCCTTTTCACCAGTAGATTTACTGTGGCCA
TTGACTTCTCTTGCTGACGCGACGGAGGCCAGTGCGGGCAGCTTGGCACTGGCAAGTGCGCCGCCGTGAT
CAGGCCTAGGCTGCTTGGATTCCCCCTGGCCTGGTCCTCCCTTAGCCCGAGGCCCGCGTCTATTAGACCG
CTTAGCGATCAGGTAAATCCTGAGGTATACCAAAATCATGATCAGGCATGGGGCAAAGAAGCTTCCGATG
CTGCTCGCCAAAATGTACCAAGCCTCT
